>Addgene plasmid #75118 | MSCV-BRD9_BRD7BD-PGK-Puro-IRES-GFP | depositor partial sequence | sequence record 142059 | insert
ATGGGCAAGAAGCACAAGAAGCACAAGGCCGAGTGGCGCTCGTCCTACGAGGATTATGCCGACAAGCCCC
TGGAGAAGCCTCTAAAGCTAGTCCTGAAGGTCGGAGGAAGTGAAGTGACTGAACTCTCAGGATCCGGCCA
CGACTCCAGTTACTATGATGACAGGTCAGACCATGAGCGAGAGAGGCACAAAGAAAAGAAAAAGAAGAAG
AAGAAGAAGTCCGAGAAGGAGAAGCATCTGGACGATGAGGAAAGAAGGAAGCGAAAGGAAGAGAAGAAGC
GGAAGCGAGAGAGGGAGCACTGTGACACGGAGGGAGAGGCTGACGACTTTGATCCTGGGAAGAAGGTGGA
GGTGGAGCCGCCCCCAGATCGGCCAGTCCGAGCGTGCCGGACACAGCCAGCCGAAAATGAGAGCACACCC
CTTCAAGAAGCTTTGAATCAACTGATGAGACAATTGCAGAGAAAAGATCCAAGTGCTTTCTTTTCATTTC
CTGTGACTGATTTTATTGCTCCTGGCTACTCCATGATCATTAAACACCCAATGGATTTTAGTACCATGAA
AGAAAAGATCAAGAACAATGACTATCAGTCCATAGAAGAACTAAAGGATAACTTCAAACTAATGTGTACT
AATGCCATGATTTACAATAAACCAGAGACCATTTATTATAAAGCTGCAAAGAAGCTGTTGCACTCAGGAA
TGAAAATTCTTAGCAAACAGGCAGCTCTTTTGGGCAATGAAGATACAGCTGTTGAGGAACCTGTCCCTGA
AGTTGTACCAGTACAAGTAGAAACTGCCAAGAAATCCAAAAAGCCGAGTAGAGAAGTTATCAGCTGCATG
TTTGAGCCTGAAGGGAATGCCTGCAGCTTGACGGACAGTACCGCAGAGGAGCACGTGCTGGCGCTGGTGG
AGCACGCAGCTGACGAAGCTCGGGACAGGATCAACCGGTTCCTCCCAGGCGGCAAGATGGGCTATCTGAA
GAGGAACGGGGACGGGAGCCTGCTCTACAGCGTGGTCAACACGGCCGAGCCGGACGCTGATGAGGAGGAG
ACCCACCCGGTGGACTTGAGCTCGCTCTCCAGTAAGCTACTCCCAGGCTTCACCACGCTGGGCTTCAAAG
ACGAGAGAAGAAACAAAGTCACCTTTCTCTCCAGTGCCACTACTGCGCTTTCGATGCAGAATAATTCAGT
ATTTGGCGACTTGAAGTCGGACGAGATGGAGCTGCTCTACTCAGCCTACGGAGATGAGACAGGCGTGCAG
TGTGCGCTGAGCCTGCAGGAGTTTGTGAAGGATGCTGGGAGCTACAGCAAGAAAGTGGTGGACGACCTCC
TGGACCAGATCACAGGCGGAGACCACTCTAGGACGCTCTTCCAGCTGAAGCAGAGAAGAAATGTTCCCAT
GAAGCCTCCAGATGAAGCCAAGGTTGGGGACACCCTAGGAGACAGCAGCAGCTCTGTTCTGGAGTTCATG
TCGATGAAGTCCTATCCCGACGTTTCTGTGGATATCTCCATGCTCAGCTCTCTGGGGAAGGTGAAGAAGG
AGCTGGACCCTGACGACAGCCATTTGAACTTGGATGAGACGACGAAGCTCCTGCAGGACCTGCACGAAGC
ACAGGCGGAGCGCGGCGGCTCTCGGCCGTCGTCCAACCTCAGCTCCCTGTCCAACGCCTCCGAGAGGGAC
CAGCACCACCTGGGAAGCCCTTCTCGCCTGAGTGTCGGGGAGCAGCCAGACGTCACCCACGACCCCTATG
AGTTTCTTCAGTCTCCAGAGCCTGCGGCCTCTGCCAAGACCTAA
