>Addgene plasmid #75118 | MSCV-BRD9_BRD7BD-PGK-Puro-IRES-GFP | addgene partial sequence | sequence record 146675 | pLXSN5 5'-CCCTTGAACCTCCTCGTTCGACC-3'
TCCTCCCTTTATCCAGCCCTCACTCCTTCTCTAGGCGCCGGAATTAGATCTCTCAATTGGCGGCCGCCTC
GAGACCATGGGCAAGAAGCACAAGAAGCACAAGGCCGAGTGGCGCTCGTCCTACGAGGATTATGCCGACA
AGCCCCTGGAGAAGCCTCTAAAGCTAGTCCTGAAGGTCGGAGGAAGTGAAGTGACTGAACTCTCAGGATC
CGGCCACGACTCCAGTTACTATGATGACAGGTCAGACCATGAGCGAGAGAGGCACAAAGAAAAGAAAAAG
AAGAAGAAGAAGAAGTCCGAGAAGGAGAAGCATCTGGACGATGAGGAAAGAAGGAAGCGAAAGGAAGAGA
AGAAGCGGAAGCGAGAGAGGGAGCACTGTGACACGGAGGGAGAGGCTGACGACTTTGATCCTGGGAAGAA
GGTGGAGGTGGAGCCGCCCCCAGATCGGCCAGTCCGAGCGTGCCGGACACAGCCAGCCGAAAATGAGAGC
ACACCCCTTCAAGAAGCTTTGAATCAACTGATGAGACAATTGCAGAGAAAAGATCCAAGTGCTTTCTTTT
CATTTCCTGTGACTGATTTTATTGCTCCTGGCTACTCCATGATCATTAAACACCCAATGGATTTTAGTAC
CATGAAAGAAAAGATCAAGAACAATGACTATCAGTCCATAGAAGAACTAAAGGATAACTTCAAACTAATG
TGTACTAATGCCATGATTTACAATAAACCAGAGACCATTTATTATAAAGCTGCAAAGAAGCTGTTGCACT
CAGGAATGAAAATTCTTAGCAAACAGGCAGCTCTTTT
