>Addgene plasmid #75118 | MSCV-BRD9_BRD7BD-PGK-Puro-IRES-GFP | addgene partial sequence | sequence record 147437 | MSCV_C_rev2 5'-ggccagaggccacttgtgtagcgcc-3'
CGCATGCTCCAGACTGCCTTGGGAAAAGCGCCTCCCCTACCCGGTAGAATTCTTATTAGGTCTTGGCAGA
GGCCGCAGGCTCTGGAGACTGAAGAAACTCATAGGGGTCGTGGGTGACGTCTGGCTGCTCCCCGACACTC
AGGCGAGAAGGGCTTCCCAGGTGGTGCTGGTCCCTCTCGGAGGCGTTGGACAGGGAGCTGAGGTTGGACG
ACGGCCGAGAGCCGCCGCGCTCCGCCTGTGCTTCGTGCAGGTCCTGCAGGAGCTTCGTCGTCTCATCCAA
GTTCAAATGGCTGTCGTCAGGGTCCAGCTCCTTCTTCACCTTCCCCAGAGAGCTGAGCATGGAGATATCC
ACAGAAACGTCGGGATAGGACTTCATCGACATGAACTCCAGAACAGAGCTGCTGCTGTCTCCTAGGGTGT
CCCCAACCTTGGCTTCATCTGGAGGCTTCATGGGAACATTTCTTCTCTGCTTCAGCTGGAAGAGCGTCCT
AGAGTGGTCTCCGCCTGTGATCTGGTCCAGGAGGTCGTCCACCACTTTCTTGCTGTAGCTCCCAGCATCC
TTCACAAACTCCTGCAGGCTCAGCGCACACTGCACGCCTGTCTCATCTCCGTAGGCTGAGTAGAGCAGCT
CCATCTCGTCCGACTTCAAGTCGCCAAATACTGAATTATTCTGCATCGAAAGCGCAGTAGTGGCACTGGA
GAGAAAGGTGACTTTGTTTCTTCTCTCGTCTTTGAAGCCCAGCGTGGTGAAGCCTGGGAGTAGCTTACTG
GAGAGCGAGCTCAAGTCCACCGGGTGGGTCTCCTCCTCATCAGCGT
