[The description below was written by a language model from this plasmid's Addgene catalogue record.]
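Description:
MSCV-BRD9_BRD7BD-PGK-Puro-IRES-GFP is a retroviral expression plasmid built on the MSCV-transgene-PGK-Puro-IRES-GFP backbone (about 7.7 kb without insert), a murine stem cell virus-based vector intended for packaging into retroviral particles and stable transduction of mammalian cells. In bacteria it is maintained under ampicillin selection; the record lists a recombination-deficient growth strain, which is common for plasmids carrying repeated LTR sequences, and gives the copy number as unknown. No feature table is provided, so details such as the bacterial origin of replication and the exact positions of the viral elements are not stated.

The payload is a roughly 1.8 kb human BRD9 coding sequence in which the native bromodomain has been replaced with the bromodomain of BRD7, inserted between XhoI and EcoRI sites that remain intact. As the backbone name indicates, the transgene sits in the MSCV position, where expression in this vector family is normally driven by the viral 5′ LTR, although the record does not explicitly name the promoter. Downstream, a separate PGK promoter drives a bicistronic cassette in which puromycin resistance and GFP are linked by an IRES, so transduced cells can be both drug-selected and tracked or sorted by fluorescence. No epitope tag is recorded.

The associated publication concerns the sensitivity of myeloid leukemia cells to BRD9 inhibition and the engineering of resistance. This fits use of the domain-swap allele to test whether the effects of bromodomain inhibitors are on-target, by expressing a BRD9 variant carrying a different bromodomain.
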