Addgene plasmid #75118: MSCV-BRD9_BRD7BD-PGK-Puro-IRES-GFP
Purpose: Retroviral expression plasmid encoding a human BRD9 bromodomain-swap mutant containing the BRD7 bromodomain
Depositing lab: Christopher Vakoc. Depositing organization: Cold Spring Harbor Laboratory. Publication: Sensitivity and engineered resistance of myeloid leukemia cells to BRD9 inhibition. Hohmann AF, Martin LJ, Minder JL, Roe JS, Shi J, Steurer S, Bader G, McConnell D, Pearson M, Gerstberger T, Gottschamel T, Thompson D, Suzuki Y, Koegl M, Vakoc CR. Nat Chem Biol. 2016 Jul 4. doi: 10.1038/nchembio.2115. PubMed 27376689.
Backbone
  Vector backbone: MSCV-transgene-PGK-Puro IRES-GFP
  Backbone size w/o insert (bp): 7656
  Vector type: Retroviral
  Selectable markers: Puromycin
Growth in bacteria
  Bacterial resistance: Ampicillin, 100 μg/mL
  Growth temperature: 37°C
  Growth strain: NEB Stable
  Copy number: Unknown
Gene/Insert
  Gene/Insert name: BRD9
  Species: H. sapiens (human)
  Insert size (bp): 1794
  Mutation: Bromodomain replaced with the bromodomain of BRD7
  Entrez Gene: BRD9 (a.k.a. LAVS3040, PRO9856, SMARCI2)
  Cloning method: Restriction Enzyme; 5′ cloning site Xho1 (not destroyed); 3′ cloning site EcoR1 (not destroyed)
  Sequencing primers: 5′ MSCV5; 3′ MSCV3
Terms and licenses: Academic/Nonprofit Terms; Industry Terms: Not Available to Industry
How to cite: MSCV-BRD9_BRD7BD-PGK-Puro-IRES-GFP was a gift from Christopher Vakoc (Addgene plasmid # 75118 ; http://n2t.net/addgene:75118 ; RRID:Addgene_75118)
